>Addgene plasmid #133321 | pHBS1551 H14-SUMO-TDP43 F-S-TEV-mCherry | depositor full sequence | sequence record 256252 | pHBS1551 H14-SUMO-TDP43 F-S-TEV-mCherry sequence 6236 bps
CTCGAGAAATCATAAAAAATTTATTTGCTTTGTGAGCGGATAACAATTATAATAGATTCAATTGTGAGCG
GATAACAATTTCACACAGAATTCATTAAAGAGGAGAAATTAACCATGAGCAAGCATCACCATCATTCAGG
CCATCACCATACCGGACACCACCATCATTCAGGCAGTCATCACCATTCCGGATCTGCTGCGGGTGGCGAA
GAAGATAAGAAACCGGCAGGTGGCGAAGGTGGCGGTGCCCATATCAACCTGAAAGTGAAAGGTCAAGACG
GCAACGAAGTCTTTTTCCGCATCAAACGTTCTACCCAGCTGAAAAAGCTGATGAACGCATACTGTGACCG
TCAGTCTGTAGACATGACCGCAATTGCTTTCCTGTTTGATGGTCGTCGCCTGCGTGCGGAACAGACCCCG
GATGAACTGGAGATGGAAGATGGCGACGAAATCGACGCAATGCTGCACCAGACTGGTGGCGGATCCATGT
CTGAATATATTCGGGTAACCGAAGATGAGAACGATGAGCCCATTGAAATACCATCGGAAGACGATGGGAC
GGTGCTGCTCTCCACGGTTACAGCCCAGTTTCCAGGGGCGTGTGGGCTTCGCTACAGGAATCCAGTGTCT
CAGTGTATGAGAGGTGTCCGGCTGGTAGAAGGAATTCTGCATGCCCCAGATGCTGGCTGGGGAAATCTGG
TGTATGTTGTCAACTATCCAAAAGATAACAAAAGAAAAATGGATGAGACAGATGCTTCATCAGCAGTGAA
AGTGAAAAGAGCAGTCCAGAAAACATCCGATTTAATAGTGTTGGGTCTCCCATGGAAAACAACCGAACAG
GACCTGAAAGAGTATTTTAGTACCTTTGGAGAAGTTCTTATGGTGCAGGTCAAGAAAGATCTTAAGACTG
GTCATTCAAAGGGGTTTGGCTTTGTTCGTTTTACGGAATATGAAACACAAGTGAAAGTAATGTCACAGCG
ACATATGATAGATGGACGATGGTGTGACTGCAAACTTCCTAATTCTAAGCAAAGCCAAGATGAGCCTTTG
AGAAGCAGAAAAGTGTTTGTGGGGCGCTGTACAGAGGACATGACTGAGGATGAGCTGCGGGAGTTCTTCT
CTCAGTACGGGGATGTGATGGATGTCTTCATCCCCAAGCCATTCAGGGCCTTTGCCTTTGTTACATTTGC
AGATGATCAGATTGCGCAGTCTCTTTGTGGAGAGGACTTGATCATTAAAGGAATCAGCGTTCATATATCC
AATGCCGAACCTAAACATAATTCAAACCGGCAGTTGGAAAGATCGGGGCGCAGTGGTGGCAACCCAGGCG
GTTCTGGTAATCAGGGCGGCTCGGGAAATTCCAGAGGCGGGGGTGCAGGGCTTGGCAACAATCAGGGGTC
CAATATGGGCGGTGGTATGAACTCAGGTGCCAGCTCGATTAATCCGGCCATGATGGCGGCAGCGCAGGCG
GCGCTGCAGTCTTCCTGGGGTATGATGGGTATGTTAGCATCCCAACAGAACCAGAGTGGCCCGTCGGGGA
ATAACCAAAATCAGGGGAATATGCAGCGCGAACCGAATCAAGCTTCAGGTAGTGGTAACAACAGTTATAG
TGGATCGAACAGTGGCGCCGCAATTGGATGGGGTTCCGCATCCAATGCAGGCTCAGGCAGCGGCTCGAAT
GGCGGCTCAGGTTCTAGTATGGATTCGAAGAGCTCTGGTTGGGGAATGGGCGAGAACCTGTATTTTCAGG
GTACCAGCAAGGGCGAGGAGGATAACATGGCCATCATCAAGGAGTTCATGCGCTTCAAGGTGCACATGGA
GGGCTCCGTGAACGGCCACGAGTTCGAGATCGAGGGCGAGGGCGAGGGCCGCCCCTACGAGGGCACCCAG
ACCGCCAAGCTGAAGGTGACCAAGGGTGGCCCCCTGCCCTTCGCCTGGGACATCCTGTCCCCTCAGTTCA
TGTACGGCTCCAAGGCCTACGTGAAGCACCCCGCCGACATCCCCGACTACTTGAAGCTGTCCTTCCCCGA
GGGCTTCAAGTGGGAGCGCGTGATGAACTTCGAGGACGGCGGCGTGGTGACCGTGACCCAGGACTCCTCC
CTGCAGGACGGCGAGTTCATCTACAAGGTGAAGCTGCGCGGCACCAACTTCCCCTCCGACGGCCCCGTAA
TGCAGAAGAAGACCATGGGCTGGGAGGCCTCCTCCGAGCGGATGTACCCCGAGGACGGCGCCCTGAAGGG
CGAGATCAAGCAGAGGCTGAAGCTGAAGGACGGCGGCCACTACGACGCTGAGGTCAAGACCACCTACAAG
GCCAAGAAGCCCGTGCAGCTGCCCGGCGCCTACAACGTCAACATCAAGTTGGACATCACCTCCCACAACG
AGGACTACACCATCGTGGAACAGTACGAACGCGCCGAGGGCCGCCACTCCACCGGCGGCATGGACGAGCT
GTACAAGTAAGCTTAATTAGCTGAGCTTGGACTCCTGTTGATAGATCCAGTAATGACCTCAGAACTCCAT
CTGGATTTGTTCAGAACGCTCGGTTGCCGCCGGGCGTTTTTTATTGGTGAGAATCCAAGCTAGCCATGAA
AATAAACTGTCTGCTTACATAAACAGTAATACAAGGGGTGTTATGAGCCATATTCAACGGGAAACGTCTT
GCTCTAGGCCGCGATTAAATTCCAACATGGATGCTGATTTATATGGGTATAAATGGGCTCGCGATAATGT
CGGGCAATCAGGTGCGACAATCTATCGATTGTATGGGAAGCCCGATGCGCCAGAGTTGTTTCTGAAACAT
GGCAAAGGTAGCGTTGCCAATGATGTTACAGATGAGATGGTCAGACTAAACTGGCTGACGGAATTTATGC
CTCTTCCGACCATCAAGCATTTTATCCGTACTCCTGATGATGCTTGGTTACTCACGACTGCGATCCCCGG
CAAAACAGCATTCCAGGTATTAGAAGAATATCCTGATTCAGGTGAAAATATTGTTGATGCGCTGGCAGTG
TTCCTGCGCCGGTTGCATTCGATTCCTGTTTGTAATTGTCCTTTTAACAGCGATCGCGTATTTCGTCTCG
CTCAGGCGCAATCACGAATGAATAACGGTTTGGTTGATGCGAGTGATTTTGATGACGAGCGTAATGGCTG
GCCTGTTGAACAAGTCTGGAAAGAAATGCACAAACTTTTGCCATTCTCACCGGATTCAGTCGTCACTCAT
GGTGATTTCTCACTTGATAACCTTATTTTTGACGAGGGGAAATTAATAGGTTGTATTGATGTTGGACGAG
TCGGAATCGCAGACCGATACCAGGATCTTGCCATCCTATGGAACTGCCTCGGTGAGTTTTCTCCTTCATT
ACAGAAACGGCTTTTTCAAAAATATGGTATTGATAATCCTGATATGAATAAATTGCAGTTTCATTTGATG
CTCGATGAGTTTTTCTAAGAATTAATTCATGGGCAAATATTATACGCAAGGCGACAAGGTGCTGATGCCG
CTGGCGATTCAGGTTCATCATGCCGTTTGTGATGGCTTCCATGTCGGCAGAATGCTTAATGAATTACAAC
AGTACTGCGATGAGTGGCAGGGCGGGGCGTAATTTTTTTAAGGCAGTTATTGGTGCCCTTAAACGCCTGG
GGTAATGACTCTCTAGCTTGAGGCATCAAATAAAACGAAAGGCTCAGTCGAAAGACTGGGCCTTTCGTTT
TATCTGTTGTTTGTCGGTGAACGCTCTCCTGAGTAGGACAAATCCGCCGCTCTAGATTACGTGCAGTCGA
TGATAAGCTGTCAAACATGAGAATTGTGCCTAATGAGTGAGCTAACTTACATTAATTGCGTTGCGCTCAC
TGCCCGCTTTCCAGTCGGGAAACCTGTCGTGCCAGCTGCATTAATGAATCGGCCAACGCGCGGGGAGAGG
CGGTTTGCGTATTGGGGGCCAGGGTGGTTTTTCTTTTCACCAGTGAGACGGGCAACAGCTGATTGCCCTT
CACCGCCTGGCCCTGAGAGAGTTGCAGCAAGCGGTCCACGCTGGTTTGCCCCAGCAGGCGAAAATCCTGT
TTGATGGTGGTTAACGGCGGGATATAACATGAGCTGTCTTCGGTATCGTCGTATCCCACTACCGAGATAT
CCGCACCAACGCGCAGCCCGGACTCGGTAATGGCGCGCATTGCGCCCAGCGCCATCTGATCGTTGGCAAC
CAGCATCGCAGTGGGAACGATGCCCTCATTCAGCATTTGCATGGTTTGTTGAAAACCGGACATGGCACTC
CAGTCGCCTTCCCGTTCCGCTATCGGCTGAATTTGATTGCGAGTGAGATATTTATGCCAGCCAGCCAGAC
GCAGACGCGCCGAGACAGAACTTAATGGGCCCGCTAACAGCGCGATTTGCTGGTGACCCAATGCGACCAG
ATGCTCCACGCCCAGTCGCGTACCGTCTTCATGGGAGAAAATAATACTGTTGATGGGTGTCTGGTCAGAG
ACATCAAGAAATAACGCCGGAACATTAGTGCAGGCAGCTTCCACAGCAATGGCATCCTGGTCATCCAGCG
GATAGTTAATGATCAGCCCACTGACGCGTTGCGCGAGAAGATTGTGCACCGCCGCTTTACAGGCTTCGAC
GCCGCTTCGTTCTACCATCGACACCACCACGCTGGCACCCAGTTGATCGGCGCGAGATTTAATCGCCGCG
ACAATTTGCGACGGCGCGTGCAGGGCCAGACTGGAGGTGGCAACGCCAATCAGCAACGACTGTTTGCCCG
CCAGTTGTTGTGCCACGCGGTTGGGAATGTAATTCAGCTCCGCCATCGCCGCTTCCACTTTTTCCCGCGT
TTTCGCAGAAACGTGGCTGGCCTGGTTCACCACGCGGGAAACGGTCTGATAAGAGACACCGGCATACTCT
GCGACATCGTATAACGTTACTGGTTTCACATTCACCACCCTGAATTGACTCTCTTCCGGGCGCTATCATG
CCATACCGCGAAAGGTTTTGCACCATTCGATGGTGTCGGAATTTCGGGCAGCGTTGGGTCCTGGCCACGG
GTGCGCATGATCTAGAGCTGCCTCGCGCGTTTCGGTGATGACGGTGAAAACCTCTGACACATGCAGCTCC
CGGAGACGGTCACAGCTTGTCTGTAAGCGGATGCCGGGAGCAGACAAGCCCGTCAGGGCGCGTCAGCGGG
TGTTGGCGGGTGTCGGGGCGCAGCCATGACCCAGTCACGTAGCGATAGCGGAGTGTATACTGGCTTAACT
ATGCGGCATCAGAGCAGATTGTACTGAGAGTGCACCATATGCGGTGTGAAATACCGCACAGATGCGTAAG
GAGAAAATACCGCATCAGGCGCTCTTCCGCTTCCTCGCTCACTGACTCGCTGCGCTCGGTCGTTCGGCTG
CGGCGAGCGGTATCAGCTCACTCAAAGGCGGTAATACGGTTATCCACAGAATCAGGGGATAACGCAGGAA
AGAACATGTGAGCAAAAGGCCAGCAAAAGGCCAGGAACCGTAAAAAGGCCGCGTTGCTGGCGTTTTTCCA
TAGGCTCCGCCCCCCTGACGAGCATCACAAAAATCGACGCTCAAGTCAGAGGTGGCGAAACCCGACAGGA
CTATAAAGATACCAGGCGTTTCCCCCTGGAAGCTCCCTCGTGCGCTCTCCTGTTCCGACCCTGCCGCTTA
CCGGATACCTGTCCGCCTTTCTCCCTTCGGGAAGCGTGGCGCTTTCTCATAGCTCACGCTGTAGGTATCT
CAGTTCGGTGTAGGTCGTTCGCTCCAAGCTGGGCTGTGTGCACGAACCCCCCGTTCAGCCCGACCGCTGC
GCCTTATCCGGTAACTATCGTCTTGAGTCCAACCCGGTAAGACACGACTTATCGCCACTGGCAGCAGCCA
CTGGTAACAGGATTAGCAGAGCGAGGTATGTAGGCGGTGCTACAGAGTTCTTGAAGTGGTGGCCTAACTA
CGGCTACACTAGAAGGACAGTATTTGGTATCTGCGCTCTGCTGAAGCCAGTTACCTTCGGAAAAAGAGTT
GGTAGCTCTTGATCCGGCAAACAAACCACCGCTGGTAGCGGTGGTTTTTTTGTTTGCAAGCAGCAGATTA
CGCGCAGAAAAAAAGGATCTCAAGAAGATCCTTTGATCTTTTCTACGGGGTCTGACGCTCAGTGGAACGA
AAACTCACGTTAAGGGATTTTGGTCATGACATTAACCTATAAAAATAGGCGTATCACGAGGCCCTTTCGT
CTTCAC
Features (pLannotate 1.2.2; 17 found; start..end, strand, type, name):
     10..54      +  promoter       T5 promoter: bacteriophage T5 promoter for E. coli RNA polymerase, with embedded lac operator
     62..78      +  protein_bind   lac operator: The lac repressor binds to the lac operator to inhibit transcription in E. coli. This inhibition can be relieved by adding lactose or isopropyl-β-D-thiogalactopyranoside (IPTG). lac repressor encoded by lacI
    196..480     +  CDS            SUMO1 (fragment): SUMO1_ORYSJ - Also known as SMT3, SUM1. Experimental evidence at protein level: Swiss-Prot protein existence level 1. Ubiquitin-like protein which can be covalently attached to target lysines as a monomer. Does not seem to be involved in protein degradation and may function as an antagonist of ubiquitin in the degradation process (By similarity). From Oryza sativa subsp. japonica (Rice).
    487..1728    +  CDS            TARDBP: TADBP_HUMAN - Also known as TDP43. Experimental evidence at protein level: Swiss-Prot protein existence level 1. RNA-binding protein that is involved in various steps of RNA biogenesis and processing (PubMed:23519609). Preferentially binds, via its two RNA recognition motifs RRM1 and RRM2, to GU-repeats on RNA molecules predominantly localized within long introns and in the 3'UTR of mRNAs (PubMed:23519609, PubMed:24240615, PubMed:24464995). In turn, regulates the splicing of many non-coding and protein-coding RNAs including proteins involved in neuronal survival, as well as mRNAs that encode p
   1735..1751    +  CDS            TEV site (fragment): tobacco etch virus (TEV) protease recognition and cleavage site
   1756..2459    +  CDS            mCherry (fragment): monomeric derivative of DsRed fluorescent protein (Shaner et al., 2004) mammalian codon-optimized
   2480..2574    +  terminator     lambda t0 terminator: transcription terminator from phage lambda
   2633..3448    +  CDS            KanR: aminoglycoside phosphotransferase; aph(3')-Ia; confers resistance to kanamycin in bacteria or G418 (Geneticin®) in eukaryotes
   3458..3602    +  CDS            CmR (fragment): chloramphenicol acetyltransferase; cat; confers resistance to chloramphenicol
   3667..3753    +  terminator     rrnB T1 terminator: Escherichia coli rrnB; transcription terminator T1 from the E. coli rrnB gene
   3777..3794    -  promoter       tet promoter (fragment): E. coli promoter for tetracycline efflux protein gene
   3813..3834    -  protein_bind   CAP binding site: CAP binding activates transcription in the presence of cAMP. E. coli catabolite activator protein
   3847..4929    -  CDS            lacI: lac repressor; lacI; The lac repressor binds to the lac operator to inhibit transcription in E. coli. This inhibition can be relieved by adding lactose or isopropyl-β-D-thiogalactopyranoside (IPTG).
   4930..5007    -  promoter       lacIq promoter: lacI (mutant); In the lacIq allele, a single base change in the promoter boosts expression of the lacI gene about 10-fold.
   5056..5097    +  CDS            rop (fragment): Rop protein, which maintains plasmids at low copy number; rop
   5199..5339    +  misc_feature   bom: basis of mobility region from pBR322
   5525..6113    -  rep_origin     ori: high-copy-number ColE1/pMB1/pBR322/pUC origin of replication
