>Addgene plasmid #133321 | pHBS1551 H14-SUMO-TDP43 F-S-TEV-mCherry | addgene full sequence | sequence record 261738 | Addgene NGS Result
TCATAAAAAATTTATTTGCTTTGTGAGCGGATAACAATTATAATAGATTCAATTGTGAGCGGATAACAAT
TTCACACAGAATTCATTAAAGAGGAGAAATTAACCATGAGCAAGCATCACCATCATTCAGGCCATCACCA
TACCGGACACCACCATCATTCAGGCAGTCATCACCATTCCGGATCTGCTGCGGGTGGCGAAGAAGATAAG
AAACCGGCAGGTGGCGAAGGTGGCGGTGCCCATATCAACCTGAAAGTGAAAGGTCAAGACGGCAACGAAG
TCTTTTTCCGCATCAAACGTTCTACCCAGCTGAAAAAGCTGATGAACGCATACTGTGACCGTCAGTCTGT
AGACATGACCGCAATTGCTTTCCTGTTTGATGGTCGTCGCCTGCGTGCGGAACAGACCCCGGATGAACTG
GAGATGGAAGATGGCGACGAAATCGACGCAATGCTGCACCAGACTGGTGGCGGATCCATGTCTGAATATA
TTCGGGTAACCGAAGATGAGAACGATGAGCCCATTGAAATACCATCGGAAGACGATGGGACGGTGCTGCT
CTCCACGGTTACAGCCCAGTTTCCAGGGGCGTGTGGGCTTCGCTACAGGAATCCAGTGTCTCAGTGTATG
AGAGGTGTCCGGCTGGTAGAAGGAATTCTGCATGCCCCAGATGCTGGCTGGGGAAATCTGGTGTATGTTG
TCAACTATCCAAAAGATAACAAAAGAAAAATGGATGAGACAGATGCTTCATCAGCAGTGAAAGTGAAAAG
AGCAGTCCAGAAAACATCCGATTTAATAGTGTTGGGTCTCCCATGGAAAACAACCGAACAGGACCTGAAA
GAGTATTTTAGTACCTTTGGAGAAGTTCTTATGGTGCAGGTCAAGAAAGATCTTAAGACTGGTCATTCAA
AGGGGTTTGGCTTTGTTCGTTTTACGGAATATGAAACACAAGTGAAAGTAATGTCACAGCGACATATGAT
AGATGGACGATGGTGTGACTGCAAACTTCCTAATTCTAAGCAAAGCCAAGATGAGCCTTTGAGAAGCAGA
AAAGTGTTTGTGGGGCGCTGTACAGAGGACATGACTGAGGATGAGCTGCGGGAGTTCTTCTCTCAGTACG
GGGATGTGATGGATGTCTTCATCCCCAAGCCATTCAGGGCCTTTGCCTTTGTTACATTTGCAGATGATCA
GATTGCGCAGTCTCTTTGTGGAGAGGACTTGATCATTAAAGGAATCAGCGTTCATATATCCAATGCCGAA
CCTAAACATAATTCAAACCGGCAGTTGGAAAGATCGGGGCGCAGTGGTGGCAACCCAGGCGGTTCTGGTA
ATCAGGGCGGCTCGGGAAATTCCAGAGGCGGGGGTGCAGGGCTTGGCAACAATCAGGGGTCCAATATGGG
CGGTGGTATGAACTCAGGTGCCAGCTCGATTAATCCGGCCATGATGGCGGCAGCGCAGGCGGCGCTGCAG
TCTTCCTGGGGTATGATGGGTATGTTAGCATCCCAACAGAACCAGAGTGGCCCGTCGGGGAATAACCAAA
ATCAGGGGAATATGCAGCGCGAACCGAATCAAGCTTCAGGTAGTGGTAACAACAGTTATAGTGGATCGAA
CAGTGGCGCCGCAATTGGATGGGGTTCCGCATCCAATGCAGGCTCAGGCAGCGGCTCGAATGGCGGCTCA
GGTTCTAGTATGGATTCGAAGAGCTCTGGTTGGGGAATGGGCGAGAACCTGTATTTTCAGGGTACCAGCA
AGGGCGAGGAGGATAACATGGCCATCATCAAGGAGTTCATGCGCTTCAAGGTGCACATGGAGGGCTCCGT
GAACGGCCACGAGTTCGAGATCGAGGGCGAGGGCGAGGGCCGCCCCTACGAGGGCACCCAGACCGCCAAG
CTGAAGGTGACCAAGGGTGGCCCCCTGCCCTTCGCCTGGGACATCCTGTCCCCTCAGTTCATGTACGGCT
CCAAGGCCTACGTGAAGCACCCCGCCGACATCCCCGACTACTTGAAGCTGTCCTTCCCCGAGGGCTTCAA
GTGGGAGCGCGTGATGAACTTCGAGGACGGCGGCGTGGTGACCGTGACCCAGGACTCCTCCCTGCAGGAC
GGCGAGTTCATCTACAAGGTGAAGCTGCGCGGCACCAACTTCCCCTCCGACGGCCCCGTAATGCAGAAGA
AGACCATGGGCTGGGAGGCCTCCTCCGAGCGGATGTACCCCGAGGACGGCGCCCTGAAGGGCGAGATCAA
GCAGAGGCTGAAGCTGAAGGACGGCGGCCACTACGACGCTGAGGTCAAGACCACCTACAAGGCCAAGAAG
CCCGTGCAGCTGCCCGGCGCCTACAACGTCAACATCAAGTTGGACATCACCTCCCACAACGAGGACTACA
CCATCGTGGAACAGTACGAACGCGCCGAGGGCCGCCACTCCACCGGCGGCATGGACGAGCTGTACAAGTA
AGCTTAATTAGCTGAGCTTGGACTCCTGTTGATAGATCCAGTAATGACCTCAGAACTCCATCTGGATTTG
TTCAGAACGCTCGGTTGCCGCCGGGCGTTTTTTATTGGTGAGAATCCAAGCTAGCCATGAAAATAAACTG
TCTGCTTACATAAACAGTAATACAAGGGGTGTTATGAGCCATATTCAACGGGAAACGTCTTGCTCTAGGC
CGCGATTAAATTCCAACATGGATGCTGATTTATATGGGTATAAATGGGCTCGCGATAATGTCGGGCAATC
AGGTGCGACAATCTATCGATTGTATGGGAAGCCCGATGCGCCAGAGTTGTTTCTGAAACATGGCAAAGGT
AGCGTTGCCAATGATGTTACAGATGAGATGGTCAGACTAAACTGGCTGACGGAATTTATGCCTCTTCCGA
CCATCAAGCATTTTATCCGTACTCCTGATGATGCTTGGTTACTCACGACTGCGATCCCCGGCAAAACAGC
ATTCCAGGTATTAGAAGAATATCCTGATTCAGGTGAAAATATTGTTGATGCGCTGGCAGTGTTCCTGCGC
CGGTTGCATTCGATTCCTGTTTGTAATTGTCCTTTTAACAGCGATCGCGTATTTCGTCTCGCTCAGGCGC
AATCACGAATGAATAACGGTTTGGTTGATGCGAGTGATTTTGATGACGAGCGTAATGGCTGGCCTGTTGA
ACAAGTCTGGAAAGAAATGCACAAACTTTTGCCATTCTCACCGGATTCAGTCGTCACTCATGGTGATTTC
TCACTTGATAACCTTATTTTTGACGAGGGGAAATTAATAGGTTGTATTGATGTTGGACGAGTCGGAATCG
CAGACCGATACCAGGATCTTGCCATCCTATGGAACTGCCTCGGTGAGTTTTCTCCTTCATTACAGAAACG
GCTTTTTCAAAAATATGGTATTGATAATCCTGATATGAATAAATTGCAGTTTCATTTGATGCTCGATGAG
TTTTTCTAAGAATTAATTCATGGGCAAATATTATACGCAAGGCGACAAGGTGCTGATGCCGCTGGCGATT
CAGGTTCATCATGCCGTTTGTGATGGCTTCCATGTCGGCAGAATGCTTAATGAATTACAACAGTACTGCG
ATGAGTGGCAGGGCGGGGCGTAATTTTTTTAAGGCAGTTATTGGTGCCCTTAAACGCCTGGGGTAATGAC
TCTCTAGCTTGAGGCATCAAATAAAACGAAAGGCTCAGTCGAAAGACTGGGCCTTTCGTTTTATCTGTTG
TTTGTCGGTGAACGCTCTCCTGAGTAGGACAAATCCGCCCTCTAGATTACGTGCAGTCGATGATAAGCTG
TCAAACATGAGAATTGTGCCTAATGAGTGAGCTAACTTACATTAATTGCGTTGCGCTCACTGCCCGCTTT
CCAGTCGGGAAACCTGTCGTGCCAGCTGCATTAATGAATCGGCCAACGCGCGGGGAGAGGCGGTTTGCGT
ATTGGGGGCCAGGGTGGTTTTTCTTTTCACCAGTGAGACGGGCAACAGCTGATTGCCCTTCACCGCCTGG
CCCTGAGAGAGTTGCAGCAAGCGGTCCACGCTGGTTTGCCCCAGCAGGCGAAAATCCTGTTTGATGGTGG
TTAACGGCGGGATATAACATGAGCTGTCTTCGGTATCGTCGTATCCCACTACCGAGATATCCGCACCAAC
GCGCAGCCCGGACTCGGTAATGGCGCGCATTGCGCCCAGCGCCATCTGATCGTTGGCAACCAGCATCGCA
GTGGGAACGATGCCCTCATTCAGCATTTGCATGGTTTGTTGAAAACCGGACATGGCACTCCAGTCGCCTT
CCCGTTCCGCTATCGGCTGAATTTGATTGCGAGTGAGATATTTATGCCAGCCAGCCAGACGCAGACGCGC
CGAGACAGAACTTAATGGGCCCGCTAACAGCGCGATTTGCTGGTGACCCAATGCGACCAGATGCTCCACG
CCCAGTCGCGTACCGTCTTCATGGGAGAAAATAATACTGTTGATGGGTGTCTGGTCAGAGACATCAAGAA
ATAACGCCGGAACATTAGTGCAGGCAGCTTCCACAGCAATGGCATCCTGGTCATCCAGCGGATAGTTAAT
GATCAGCCCACTGACGCGTTGCGCGAGAAGATTGTGCACCGCCGCTTTACAGGCTTCGACGCCGCTTCGT
TCTACCATCGACACCACCACGCTGGCACCCAGTTGATCGGCGCGAGATTTAATCGCCGCGACAATTTGCG
ACGGCGCGTGCAGGGCCAGACTGGAGGTGGCAACGCCAATCAGCAACGACTGTTTGCCCGCCAGTTGTTG
TGCCACGCGGTTGGGAATGTAATTCAGCTCCGCCATCGCCGCTTCCACTTTTTCCCGCGTTTTCGCAGAA
ACGTGGCTGGCCTGGTTCACCACGCGGGAAACGGTCTGATAAGAGACACCGGCATACTCTGCGACATCGT
ATAACGTTACTGGTTTCACATTCACCACCCTGAATTGACTCTCTTCCGGGCGCTATCATGCCATACCGCG
AAAGGTTTTGCACCATTCGATGGTGTCGGAATTTCGGGCAGCGTTGGGTCCTGGCCACGGGTGCGCATGA
TCTAGAGCTGCCTCGCGCGTTTCGGTGATGACGGTGAAAACCTCTGACACATGCAGCTCCCGGCATCCGC
TTACAGACAAGCTGTGACCGTCTCCGGGAGCAGACAAGCCCGTCAGGGCGCGTCAGCGGGTGTTGGCGGG
TGTCGGGGCGCAGCCATGACCCAGTCACGTAGCGATAGCGGAGTGTATACTGGCTTAACTATGCGGCATC
AGAGCAGATTGTACTGAGAGTGCACCATATGCGGTGTGAAATACCGCACAGATGCGTAAGGAGAAAATAC
CGCATCAGGCGCTCTTCCGCTTCCTCGCTCACTGACTCGCTGCGCTCGGTCGTTCGGCTGCGGCGAGCGG
TATCAGCTCACTCAAAGGCGGTAATACGGTTATCCACAGAATCAGGGGATAACGCAGGAAAGAACATGTG
AGCAAAAGGCCAGCAAAAGGCCAGGAACCGTAAAAAGGCCGCGTTGCTGGCGTTTTTCCATAGGCTCCGC
CCCCCTGACGAGCATCACAAAAATCGACGCTCAAGTCAGAGGTGGCGAAACCCGACAGGACTATAAAGAT
ACCAGGCGTTTCCCCCTGGAAGCTCCCTCGTGCGCTCTCCTGTTCCGACCCTGCCGCTTACCGGATACCT
GTCCGCCTTTCTCCCTTCGGGAAGCGTGGCGCTTTCTCATAGCTCACGCTGTAGGTATCTCAGTTCGGTG
TAGGTCGTTCGCTCCAAGCTGGGCTGTGTGCACGAACCCCCCGTTCAGCCCGACCGCTGCGCCTTATCCG
GTAACTATCGTCTTGAGTCCAACCCGGTAAGACACGACTTATCGCCACTGGCAGCAGCCACTGGTAACAG
GATTAGCAGAGCGAGGTATGTAGGCGGTGCTACAGAGTTCTTGAAGTGGTGGCCTAACTACGGCTACACT
AGAAGGACAGTATTTGGTATCTGCGCTCTGCTGAAGCCAGTTACCTTCGGAAAAAGAGTTGGTAGCTCTT
GATCCGGCAAACAAACCACCGCTGGTAGCGGTGGTTTTTTTGTTTGCAAGCAGCAGATTACGCGCAGAAA
AAAAGGATCTCAAGAAGATCCTTTGATCTTTTCTACGGGGTCTGACGCTCAGTGGAACGAAAACTCACGT
TAAGGGATTTTGGTCATGACATTAACCTATAAAAATAGGCGTATCACGAGGCCCTTTCGTCTTCACCTCG
AGAAA
Features (pLannotate 1.2.2; 17 found; start..end, strand, type, name):
      1..45      +  promoter       T5 promoter: bacteriophage T5 promoter for E. coli RNA polymerase, with embedded lac operator
     53..69      +  protein_bind   lac operator: The lac repressor binds to the lac operator to inhibit transcription in E. coli. This inhibition can be relieved by adding lactose or isopropyl-β-D-thiogalactopyranoside (IPTG). lac repressor encoded by lacI
    187..471     +  CDS            SUMO1 (fragment): SUMO1_ORYSJ - Also known as SMT3, SUM1. Experimental evidence at protein level: Swiss-Prot protein existence level 1. Ubiquitin-like protein which can be covalently attached to target lysines as a monomer. Does not seem to be involved in protein degradation and may function as an antagonist of ubiquitin in the degradation process (By similarity). From Oryza sativa subsp. japonica (Rice).
    478..1719    +  CDS            TARDBP: TADBP_HUMAN - Also known as TDP43. Experimental evidence at protein level: Swiss-Prot protein existence level 1. RNA-binding protein that is involved in various steps of RNA biogenesis and processing (PubMed:23519609). Preferentially binds, via its two RNA recognition motifs RRM1 and RRM2, to GU-repeats on RNA molecules predominantly localized within long introns and in the 3'UTR of mRNAs (PubMed:23519609, PubMed:24240615, PubMed:24464995). In turn, regulates the splicing of many non-coding and protein-coding RNAs including proteins involved in neuronal survival, as well as mRNAs that encode p
   1726..1742    +  CDS            TEV site (fragment): tobacco etch virus (TEV) protease recognition and cleavage site
   1747..2450    +  CDS            mCherry (fragment): monomeric derivative of DsRed fluorescent protein (Shaner et al., 2004) mammalian codon-optimized
   2471..2565    +  terminator     lambda t0 terminator: transcription terminator from phage lambda
   2624..3439    +  CDS            KanR: aminoglycoside phosphotransferase; aph(3')-Ia; confers resistance to kanamycin in bacteria or G418 (Geneticin®) in eukaryotes
   3449..3593    +  CDS            CmR (fragment): chloramphenicol acetyltransferase; cat; confers resistance to chloramphenicol
   3658..3744    +  terminator     rrnB T1 terminator: Escherichia coli rrnB; transcription terminator T1 from the E. coli rrnB gene
   3767..3784    -  promoter       tet promoter (fragment): E. coli promoter for tetracycline efflux protein gene
   3803..3824    -  protein_bind   CAP binding site: CAP binding activates transcription in the presence of cAMP. E. coli catabolite activator protein
   3837..4919    -  CDS            lacI: lac repressor; lacI; The lac repressor binds to the lac operator to inhibit transcription in E. coli. This inhibition can be relieved by adding lactose or isopropyl-β-D-thiogalactopyranoside (IPTG).
   4920..4997    -  promoter       lacIq promoter: lacI (mutant); In the lacIq allele, a single base change in the promoter boosts expression of the lacI gene about 10-fold.
   5046..5087    +  CDS            rop (fragment): Rop protein, which maintains plasmids at low copy number; rop
   5189..5329    +  misc_feature   bom: basis of mobility region from pBR322
   5515..6103    -  rep_origin     ori: high-copy-number ColE1/pMB1/pBR322/pUC origin of replication
