[The description below was written by a language model from this plasmid's Addgene catalogue record and pLannotate feature annotations shown in this document.]
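Description:
pHBS1551 H14-SUMO-TDP43 F-S-TEV-mCherry is a roughly 6.2 kb bacterial expression plasmid built on the pQE80N backbone for producing a mutant form of human TDP-43 (TARDBP) in E. coli. It replicates from a high-copy ColE1/pMB1-type origin (a bom region and a small remnant of rop are also present) and is selected with kanamycin through an aph(3')-Ia KanR gene. A short chloramphenicol acetyltransferase fragment next to it appears to be a backbone remnant rather than a working marker. Expression is driven by the phage T5 promoter, which is recognised by E. coli RNA polymerase and is controlled by lac operator sequences. The plasmid carries its own lacI under the lacIq promoter, so repression is tight until it is relieved with IPTG. Lambda t0 and rrnB T1 terminators follow the expression and marker regions.

The open reading frame encodes a multi-part fusion. By name it begins with an H14 tag, presumably a 14-histidine affinity tag, which the automated annotation does not mark. A SUMO module follows; the annotation tool matched it to a rice SUMO1 entry by similarity, and the record does not state its actual source. Next come full-length TDP-43, a TEV protease cleavage site and C-terminal mCherry. In this variant, all phenylalanines in the intrinsically disordered regions of TDP-43 are changed to serine (the "F-S" mutant C-terminal domain). The layout suits affinity purification, with SUMO as a typically solubility-enhancing, cleavable N-terminal partner, and mCherry as a fluorescent label removable by TEV. The associated study examined phase-separation-deficient TDP-43, consistent with use of the recombinant protein in vitro. The depositor and sequencing-derived records show the same features and differ by a single nucleotide in length.
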