Addgene plasmid #133321: pHBS1551 H14-SUMO-TDP43 F-S-TEV-mCherry
Purpose: Bacterial expression of TDP43 with F-S mutant CTD
Depositing lab: Rajat Rohatgi. Depositing organization: Stanford University. Publication: Phase separation-deficient TDP43 remains functional in splicing. Schmidt HB, Barreau A, Rohatgi R. Nat Commun. 2019 Oct 25;10(1):4890. doi: 10.1038/s41467-019-12740-2. PubMed 31653829.
Backbone
  Vector backbone: pQE80N
  Vector type: Bacterial Expression
Growth in bacteria
  Bacterial resistance: Kanamycin, 50 μg/mL
  Growth temperature: 37°C
  Growth strain: DH5alpha
  Copy number: High Copy
Gene/Insert
  Gene/Insert name: TARDBP mutant
  Species: H. sapiens (human)
  Mutation: All F in the TDP43 IDRs mutated to S
  Entrez Gene: TARDBP (a.k.a. ALS10, TDP-43)
  Cloning method: Gibson Cloning
Terms and licenses: Academic/Nonprofit Terms; Industry Terms: Not Available to Industry
Depositor comments: Please visit https://www.biorxiv.org/content/10.1101/548339v1 for bioRxiv preprint.
How to cite: pHBS1551 H14-SUMO-TDP43 F-S-TEV-mCherry was a gift from Rajat Rohatgi (Addgene plasmid # 133321 ; http://n2t.net/addgene:133321 ; RRID:Addgene_133321)
